Addgene plasmid #146082: pETM-60-NusA-DmTral_1-84_C
Purpose: Bacterial Expression of DmTral_1-84
Depositing lab: Elisa Izaurralde. Depositing organization: Max Planck Institute for Developmental Biology. Publication: Similar modes of interaction enable Trailer Hitch and EDC3 to associate with DCP1 and Me31B in distinct protein complexes. Tritschler F, Eulalio A, Helms S, Schmidt S, Coles M, Weichenrieder O, Izaurralde E, Truffault V. Mol Cell Biol. 2008 Nov . 28(21):6695-708. 10.1128/MCB.00759-08 PubMed 18765641.
Backbone
  Vector backbone: Unknown
  Vector type: Bacterial Expression
Growth in bacteria
  Bacterial resistance: Kanamycin, 50 μg/mL
  Growth temperature: 37°C
  Growth strain: DH5alpha
  Copy number: Low Copy
Gene/Insert
  Gene/Insert name: DmTral_1-84 (alt names: Trailer Hitch; Dm LSm50)
  Species: D. melanogaster (fly)
  Mutation: one silent mutation A198C compared to the sequence given by: NCBI:NM_140328.4 or UniProt Q9VTZ0.
  Entrez Gene: tral (a.k.a. Dmel_CG10686, BEST:GH08269, CG10686, DmLSm15, Dmel\CG10686, LSm15, Lsm15, Scd6p, TRAL, Tral, anon-EST:Posey139, anon-WO0172774.89, anon-WO02059370.24, p67, p70)
  Cloning method: Unknown
Terms and licenses: Academic/Nonprofit Terms; Industry Terms: Not Available to Industry
Depositor comments: Plasmids from this collection were made available to the research community and donated after the lab closed. Please note that the sequence provided by the depositing laboratory may be theoretical/predicted or based on Sanger sequencing results. There may be discrepancies between sequencing results obtained by Addgene and the depositor sequence. If an Addgene verified sequence is not available, please contact before placing your order to request that our lab fully sequence the plasmid.
How to cite: pETM-60-NusA-DmTral_1-84_C was a gift from Elisa Izaurralde (Addgene plasmid # 146082 ; http://n2t.net/addgene:146082 ; RRID:Addgene_146082)
