[The description below was written by a language model from this plasmid's Addgene catalogue record and pLannotate feature annotations shown in this document.]
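Description:
pETM-60-NusA-DmTral_1-84_C is a 7,088 nt bacterial expression plasmid for producing the N-terminal fragment (residues 1–84) of Drosophila melanogaster Trailer Hitch (Tral, also called LSm15) in E. coli. The catalogue lists the backbone as unknown, although the name and the annotated features point to a pET-type architecture. It carries a ColE1/pMB1-family origin together with the bom region and the rop gene, which keeps copy number down and fits the "low copy" entry. An f1 origin is also present. Selection is by kanamycin through the aph(3')-Ia gene. Short tetracycline-resistance fragments and a partial AmpR promoter appear to be non-functional backbone remnants.

The expression cassette is driven by a T7 promoter followed by a lac operator and the T7 gene 10 ribosome binding site. A plasmid-borne lacI gene supplies the repressor, so expression is IPTG-inducible in hosts that provide T7 RNA polymerase. The open reading frame begins with NusA, a highly soluble E. coli protein used as a solubility-enhancing fusion partner. NusA is followed by a 6xHis tag for metal-affinity purification and a short element matching a TEV protease site, which would allow the carrier to be removed. The Tral fragment comes next. The annotation software labelled it as a fragment of human LSM14B, reflecting homology of the conserved LSm-type domain rather than a human insert. The record notes one silent substitution (A198C) relative to the reference sequence. A further His-tag sequence is annotated downstream of the insert, though the record does not show whether it is translated in frame, and a T7 terminator ends the cassette. The associated study examined how Tral and EDC3 associate with DCP1 and Me31B, so the plasmid presumably supplied recombinant protein for interaction or structural work.
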