Features (pLannotate 1.2.2; 22 found; start..end, strand, type, name):
     12..467     +  rep_origin     f1 ori (sequence partly withheld): f1 bacteriophage origin of replication; arrow indicates direction of (+) strand synthesis
    494..551     +  promoter       AmpR promoter (fragment): bla
    560..1375    -  CDS            KanR: aminoglycoside phosphotransferase; aph(3')-Ia; confers resistance to kanamycin in bacteria or G418 (Geneticin®) in eukaryotes
   1497..2085    +  rep_origin     ori: high-copy-number ColE1/pMB1/pBR322/pUC origin of replication
   2271..2413    -  misc_feature   bom: basis of mobility region from pBR322
   2515..2706    -  CDS            rop: Rop protein, which maintains plasmids at low copy number; rop
   2723..3103    +  CDS            YPB1_ECOLX: Protein predicted: Swiss-Prot protein existence level 4. From Escherichia coli.
   3175..3466    -  CDS            TcR (fragment): tetracycline efflux protein; tet; confers resistance to tetracycline
   3481..3502    -  protein_bind   CAP binding site: CAP binding activates transcription in the presence of cAMP. E. coli catabolite activator protein
   3515..4597    -  CDS            lacI: lac repressor; lacI; The lac repressor binds to the lac operator to inhibit transcription in E. coli. This inhibition can be relieved by adding lactose or isopropyl-β-D-thiogalactopyranoside (IPTG).
   4598..4675    -  promoter       lacI promoter: lacI
   4683..4962    -  CDS            TcR (fragment): tetracycline efflux protein; tet; confers resistance to tetracycline
   4984..5002    +  promoter       T7 promoter: promoter for bacteriophage T7 RNA polymerase
   5003..5027    +  protein_bind   lac operator: The lac repressor binds to the lac operator to inhibit transcription in E. coli. This inhibition can be relieved by adding lactose or isopropyl-β-D-thiogalactopyranoside (IPTG). lac repressor encoded by lacI
   5042..5064    +  RBS            RBS: efficient ribosome binding site from bacteriophage T7 gene 10 (Olins and Rangwala, 1989)
   5074..6552    +  CDS            NusA: transcription elongation protein (N utilization substance protein A); nusA; highly soluble in E. coli
   6568..6585    +  CDS            7xHis (fragment): 6xHis affinity tag
   6592..6614    +  CDS            capTEV™ (fragment): composite tag for in vivo biotinylation, TEV protease cleavage, and 6xHis tagging
   6619..6876    +  CDS            LSM14B (fragment): LS14B_HUMAN - Also known as C20orf40 From Homo sapiens (Human).
   6932..6949    +  CDS            9xHis (fragment): 9xHis affinity tag
   6959..7008    +  CDS            SET1 (fragment): solubility-enhancement tag derived from T7 phage gene 10B
   7016..7063    +  terminator     T7 terminator: transcription terminator for bacteriophage T7 RNA polymerase
>Addgene plasmid #146082 | pETM-60-NusA-DmTral_1-84_C | depositor full sequence | sequence record 288527 | Full Sequence
TGGCGAATGGG
[124 nt withheld, positions 12-135]
C
[91 nt withheld, positions 137-227]
A
[49 nt withheld, positions 229-277]
CCTTTGACGTTGGAGTCCACGTTCTTT
[37 nt withheld, positions 305-341]
ACCCTATCTCGGTCTATTCTTTTGATTTATAAGGGATTTTGCCGATTTCGGCCTATTGGTTAAAAAATGA
GCTGATTTAACAAAAATTTAACGCGAATTTTAACAAAATATTAACGTTTACAATTTCAGGTGGCACTTTT
CGGGGAAATGTGCGCGGAACCCCTATTTGTTTATTTTTCTAAATACATTCAAATATGTATCCGCTCATGA
ATTAATTCTTAGAAAAACTCATCGAGCATCAAATGAAACTGCAATTTATTCATATCAGGATTATCAATAC
CATATTTTTGAAAAAGCCGTTTCTGTAATGAAGGAGAAAACTCACCGAGGCAGTTCCATAGGATGGCAAG
ATCCTGGTATCGGTCTGCGATTCCGACTCGTCCAACATCAATACAACCTATTAATTTCCCCTCGTCAAAA
ATAAGGTTATCAAGTGAGAAATCACCATGAGTGACGACTGAATCCGGTGAGAATGGCAAAAGTTTATGCA
TTTCTTTCCAGACTTGTTCAACAGGCCAGCCATTACGCTCGTCATCAAAATCACTCGCATCAACCAAACC
GTTATTCATTCGTGATTGCGCCTGAGCGAGACGAAATACGCGATCGCTGTTAAAAGGACAATTACAAACA
GGAATCGAATGCAACCGGCGCAGGAACACTGCCAGCGCATCAACAATATTTTCACCTGAATCAGGATATT
CTTCTAATACCTGGAATGCTGTTTTCCCGGGGATCGCAGTGGTGAGTAACCATGCATCATCAGGAGTACG
GATAAAATGCTTGATGGTCGGAAGAGGCATAAATTCCGTCAGCCAGTTTAGTCTGACCATCTCATCTGTA
ACATCATTGGCAACGCTACCTTTGCCATGTTTCAGAAACAACTCTGGCGCATCGGGCTTCCCATACAATC
GATAGATTGTCGCACCTGATTGCCCGACATTATCGCGAGCCCATTTATACCCATATAAATCAGCATCCAT
GTTGGAATTTAATCGCGGCCTAGAGCAAGACGTTTCCCGTTGAATATGGCTCATAACACCCCTTGTATTA
CTGTTTATGTAAGCAGACAGTTTTATTGTTCATGACCAAAATCCCTTAACGTGAGTTTTCGTTCCACTGA
GCGTCAGACCCCGTAGAAAAGATCAAAGGATCTTCTTGAGATCCTTTTTTTCTGCGCGTAATCTGCTGCT
TGCAAACAAAAAAACCACCGCTACCAGCGGTGGTTTGTTTGCCGGATCAAGAGCTACCAACTCTTTTTCC
GAAGGTAACTGGCTTCAGCAGAGCGCAGATACCAAATACTGTCCTTCTAGTGTAGCCGTAGTTAGGCCAC
CACTTCAAGAACTCTGTAGCACCGCCTACATACCTCGCTCTGCTAATCCTGTTACCAGTGGCTGCTGCCA
GTGGCGATAAGTCGTGTCTTACCGGGTTGGACTCAAGACGATAGTTACCGGATAAGGCGCAGCGGTCGGG
CTGAACGGGGGGTTCGTGCACACAGCCCAGCTTGGAGCGAACGACCTACACCGAACTGAGATACCTACAG
CGTGAGCTATGAGAAAGCGCCACGCTTCCCGAAGGGAGAAAGGCGGACAGGTATCCGGTAAGCGGCAGGG
TCGGAACAGGAGAGCGCACGAGGGAGCTTCCAGGGGGAAACGCCTGGTATCTTTATAGTCCTGTCGGGTT
TCGCCACCTCTGACTTGAGCGTCGATTTTTGTGATGCTCGTCAGGGGGGCGGAGCCTATGGAAAAACGCC
AGCAACGCGGCCTTTTTACGGTTCCTGGCCTTTTGCTGGCCTTTTGCTCACATGTTCTTTCCTGCGTTAT
CCCCTGATTCTGTGGATAACCGTATTACCGCCTTTGAGTGAGCTGATACCGCTCGCCGCAGCCGAACGAC
CGAGCGCAGCGAGTCAGTGAGCGAGGAAGCGGAAGAGCGCCTGATGCGGTATTTTCTCCTTACGCATCTG
TGCGGTATTTCACACCGCATATATGGTGCACTCTCAGTACAATCTGCTCTGATGCCGCATAGTTAAGCCA
GTATACACTCCGCTATCGCTACGTGACTGGGTCATGGCTGCGCCCCGACACCCGCCAACACCCGCTGACG
CGCCCTGACGGGCTTGTCTGCTCCCGGCATCCGCTTACAGACAAGCTGTGACCGTCTCCGGGAGCTGCAT
GTGTCAGAGGTTTTCACCGTCATCACCGAAACGCGCGAGGCAGCTGCGGTAAAGCTCATCAGCGTGGTCG
TGAAGCGATTCACAGATGTCTGCCTGTTCATCCGCGTCCAGCTCGTTGAGTTTCTCCAGAAGCGTTAATG
TCTGGCTTCTGATAAAGCGGGCCATGTTAAGGGCGGTTTTTTCCTGTTTGGTCACTGATGCCTCCGTGTA
AGGGGGATTTCTGTTCATGGGGGTAATGATACCGATGAAACGAGAGAGGATGCTCACGATACGGGTTACT
GATGATGAACATGCCCGGTTACTGGAACGTTGTGAGGGTAAACAACTGGCGGTATGGATGCGGCGGGACC
AGAGAAAAATCACTCAGGGTCAATGCCAGCGCTTCGTTAATACAGATGTAGGTGTTCCACAGGGTAGCCA
GCAGCATCCTGCGATGCAGATCCGGAACATAATGGTGCAGGGCGCTGACTTCCGCGTTTCCAGACTTTAC
GAAACACGGAAACCGAAGACCATTCATGTTGTTGCTCAGGTCGCAGACGTTTTGCAGCAGCAGTCGCTTC
ACGTTCGCTCGCGTATCGGTGATTCATTCTGCTAACCAGTAAGGCAACCCCGCCAGCCTAGCCGGGTCCT
CAACGACAGGAGCACGATCATGCGCACCCGTGGGGCCGCCATGCCGGCGATAATGGCCTGCTTCTCGCCG
AAACGTTTGGTGGCGGGACCAGTGACGAAGGCTTGAGCGAGGGCGTGCAAGATTCCGAATACCGCAAGCG
ACAGGCCGATCATCGTCGCGCTCCAGCGAAAGCGGTCCTCGCCGAAAATGACCCAGAGCGCTGCCGGCAC
CTGTCCTACGAGTTGCATGATAAAGAAGACAGTCATAAGTGCGGCGACGATAGTCATGCCCCGCGCCCAC
CGGAAGGAGCTGACTGGGTTGAAGGCTCTCAAGGGCATCGGTCGAGATCCCGGTGCCTAATGAGTGAGCT
AACTTACATTAATTGCGTTGCGCTCACTGCCCGCTTTCCAGTCGGGAAACCTGTCGTGCCAGCTGCATTA
ATGAATCGGCCAACGCGCGGGGAGAGGCGGTTTGCGTATTGGGCGCCAGGGTGGTTTTTCTTTTCACCAG
TGAGACGGGCAACAGCTGATTGCCCTTCACCGCCTGGCCCTGAGAGAGTTGCAGCAAGCGGTCCACGCTG
GTTTGCCCCAGCAGGCGAAAATCCTGTTTGATGGTGGTTAACGGCGGGATATAACATGAGCTGTCTTCGG
TATCGTCGTATCCCACTACCGAGATATCCGCACCAACGCGCAGCCCGGACTCGGTAATGGCGCGCATTGC
GCCCAGCGCCATCTGATCGTTGGCAACCAGCATCGCAGTGGGAACGATGCCCTCATTCAGCATTTGCATG
GTTTGTTGAAAACCGGACATGGCACTCCAGTCGCCTTCCCGTTCCGCTATCGGCTGAATTTGATTGCGAG
TGAGATATTTATGCCAGCCAGCCAGACGCAGACGCGCCGAGACAGAACTTAATGGGCCCGCTAACAGCGC
GATTTGCTGGTGACCCAATGCGACCAGATGCTCCACGCCCAGTCGCGTACCGTCTTCATGGGAGAAAATA
ATACTGTTGATGGGTGTCTGGTCAGAGACATCAAGAAATAACGCCGGAACATTAGTGCAGGCAGCTTCCA
CAGCAATGGCATCCTGGTCATCCAGCGGATAGTTAATGATCAGCCCACTGACGCGTTGCGCGAGAAGATT
GTGCACCGCCGCTTTACAGGCTTCGACGCCGCTTCGTTCTACCATCGACACCACCACGCTGGCACCCAGT
TGATCGGCGCGAGATTTAATCGCCGCGACAATTTGCGACGGCGCGTGCAGGGCCAGACTGGAGGTGGCAA
CGCCAATCAGCAACGACTGTTTGCCCGCCAGTTGTTGTGCCACGCGGTTGGGAATGTAATTCAGCTCCGC
CATCGCCGCTTCCACTTTTTCCCGCGTTTTCGCAGAAACGTGGCTGGCCTGGTTCACCACGCGGGAAACG
GTCTGATAAGAGACACCGGCATACTCTGCGACATCGTATAACGTTACTGGTTTCACATTCACCACCCTGA
ATTGACTCTCTTCCGGGCGCTATCATGCCATACCGCGAAAGGTTTTGCGCCATTCGATGGTGTCCGGGAT
CTCGACGCTCTCCCTTATGCGACTCCTGCATTAGGAAGCAGCCCAGTAGTAGGTTGAGGCCGTTGAGCAC
CGCCGCCGCAAGGAATGGTGCATGCAAGGAGATGGCGCCCAACAGTCCCCCGGCCACGGGGCCTGCCACC
ATACCCACGCCGAAACAAGCGCTCATGAGCCCGAAGTGGCGAGCCCGATCTTCCCCATCGGTGATGTCGG
CGATATAGGCGCCAGCAACCGCACCTGTGGCGCCGGTGATGCCGGCCACGATGCGTCCGGCGTAGAGGAT
CGAGATCTCGATCCCGCGAAATTAATACGACTCACTATAGGGGAATTGTGAGCGGATAACAATTCCCCTC
TAGAAATAATTTTGTTTAACTTTAAGAAGGAGATATACCATGAAAGAAATTTTGGCTGTAGTTGAAGCCG
TATCCAATGAAAAGGCGCTACCTCGCGAGAAGATTTTCGAAGCATTGGAAAGCGCGCTGGCGACAGCAAC
AAAGAAAAAATATGAACAAGAGATCGACGTCCGCGTACAGATCGATCGCAAAAGCGGTGATTTTGACACT
TTCCGTCGCTGGTTAGTTGTTGATGAAGTCACCCAGCCGACCAAGGAAATCACCCTTGAAGCCGCACGTT
ATGAAGATGAAAGCCTGAACCTGGGCGATTACGTTGAAGATCAGATTGAGTCTGTTACCTTTGACCGTAT
CACTACCCAGACGGCAAAACAGGTTATCGTGCAGAAAGTGCGTGAAGCCGAACGTGCGATGGTGGTTGAT
CAGTTCCGTGAACACGAAGGTGAAATCATCACCGGCGTGGTGAAAAAAGTAAACCGCGACAACATCTCTC
TGGATCTGGGCAACAACGCTGAAGCCGTGATCCTGCGCGAAGATATGCTGCCGCGTGAAAACTTCCGCCC
TGGCGACCGCGTTCGTGGCGTGCTCTATTCCGTTCGCCCGGAAGCGCGTGGCGCGCAACTGTTCGTCACT
CGTTCCAAGCCGGAAATGCTGATCGAACTGTTCCGTATTGAAGTGCCAGAAATCGGCGAAGAAGTGATTG
AAATTAAAGCAGCGGCTCGCGATCCGGGTTCTCGTGCGAAAATCGCGGTGAAAACCAACGATAAACGTAT
CGATCCGGTAGGTGCTTGCGTAGGTATGCGTGGCGCGCGTGTTCAGGCGGTGTCTACTGAACTGGGTGGC
GAGCGTATCGATATCGTCCTGTGGGATGATAACCCGGCGCAGTTCGTGATTAACGCAATGGCACCGGCAG
ACGTTGCTTCTATCGTGGTGGATGAAGATAAACACACTATGGACATCGCCGTTGAAGCCGGTAATCTGGC
GCAGGCGATTGGCCGTAACGGTCAGAACGTGCGTCTGGCTTCGCAACTGAGCGGTTGGGAACTCAACGTG
ATGACCGTTGACGACCTGCAAGCTAAGCATCAGGCGGAAGCGCACGCAGCGATCGACACCTTCACCAAAT
ATCTCGACATCGACGAAGACTTCGCGACTGTTCTGGTAGAAGAAGGCTTCTCGACGCTGGAAGAATTGGC
CTATGTGCCGATGAAAGAGCTGTTGGAAATCGAAGGCCTTGATGAGCCGACCGTTGAAGCACTGCGCGAG
CGTGCTAAAAATGCACTGGCCACCATTGCACAGGCCCAGGAAGAAAGCCTCGGTGATAACAAACCGGCTG
ACGATCTGCTGAACCTTGAAGGGGTAGATCGTGATTTGGCATTCAAACTGGCCGCCCGTGGCGTTTGTAC
GCTGGAAGATCTCGCCGAACAGGGCATTGATGATCTGGCTGATATCGAAGGGTTGACCGACGAAAAAGCC
GGAGCACTGATTATGGCTGCCCGTAATATTTGCTGGTTCGGTGACGAAGCGACTAGTGGTTCTGGTCATC
ACCATCACCATCACTCCGCGGGTGAGAATCTTTATTTTCAGGGCGCCATGGCAATGAGCGGGGGATTACC
GGAGTTGGGCTCCAAAATCAGCCTCATTTCCAAGGCGGACATTCGATACGAGGGCCGCCTGTACACGGTG
GATCCGCAGGAGTGCACCATTGCGCTCTCGAGTGTGCGATCCTTCGGTACAGAAGATCGGGACACCCAGT
TCCAGATAGCGCCGCAATCGCAGATCTACGACTACATCCTCTTCCGTGGCTCGGACATCAAGGACATTCG
CGTTGTCAACAACCACACGCTGCCGTAGGGTACCGGATCCGAATTCGAGCTCCGTCGACAAGCTTGCGGC
CGCACTCGAGCACCACCACCACCACCACTGAGATCCGGCTGCTAACAAAGCCCGAAAGGAAGCTGAGTTG
GCTGCTGCCACCGCTGAGCAATAACTAGCATAACCCCTTGGGGCCTCTAAACGGGTCTTGAGGGGTTTTT
TGCTGAAAGGAGGAACTATATCCGGAT
